>Addgene plasmid #208859 | pSJ105 | addgene full sequence | sequence record 415447 | Addgene NGS Result
GAGATACCTACAGCGTGAGCTATGAGAAAGCGCCACGCTTCCCGAAGGGAGAAAGGCGGACAGGTATCCG
GTAAGCGGCAGGGTCGGAACAGGAGAGCGCACGAGGGAGCTTCCAGGGGGAAACGCCTGGTATCTTTATA
GTCCTGTCGGGTTTCGCCACCTCTGACTTGAGCGTCGATTTTTGTGATGCTCGTCAGGGGGGCGGAGCCT
ATGGAAAAACGCCAGCAACGCGGCCTTTTTACGGTTCCTGGCCTTTTGCTGGCCTTTTGCTCTCAGATAA
AATATTTCTAGATTTCAGTGCAATTTATCTCTTCAAATGTAGCACCTGAAGTCAGCCCCATACGATATAA
GTTGTTACTAGATTGACAGCTAGCTCAGTCCTAGGTATAATACTAGTCGGTTACCAAAGGCGTCCTTGTT
TTAGAGCTAGAAATAGCAAGTTAAAATAAGGCTAGTCCGTTATCAACTTGAAAAAGTGGCACATGAGGAT
CACCCATGTGCTTTTTTTGAAGCTTGGGCCCGAACAAAAACTCATCTCAGAAGAGGATCTGAATAGCGCC
GTCGACCATCATCATCATCATCATTGAGTTTAAACGGTCTCCAGCTTGGCTGTTTTGGCGGATGAGAGAA
GATTTTCAGCCTGATACAGATTAAATCAGAACGCAGAAGCGGTCTGATAAAACAGAATTTGCCTGGCGGC
AGTAGCGCGGTGGTCCCACCTGACCCCATGCCGAACTCAGAAGTGAAACGCCGTAGCGCCGATGGTAGTG
TGGGGTCTCCCCATGCGAGAGTAGGGAACTGCCAGGCATCAAATAAAACGAAAGGCTCAGTCGAAAGACT
GGGCCTTTCGTTTTATCTGTTGTTTGTCGGTGAACTGGATCCTTACTCGAGTCTAGACTGCAGGCTTCCT
CGCTCACTGACTCGCTGCGCTCGGTCGTTCGGCTGCGGCGAGCGGTATCAGCTCACTCAAAGGCGGTAAT
ACGGTTATCCACAGAATCAGGGGATAACGCAGGAAAGAACATGTGAGCAAAAGGCCAGCAAAAGGCCAGG
AACCGTAAAAAACTAGTGCTTGGATTCTCACCAATAAAAAACGCCCGGCGGCAACCGAGCGTTCTGAACA
AATCCAGATGGAGTTCTGAGGTCATTACTGGATCTATCAACAGGAGTCCAAGCGAGCTCGATATCAAATT
ACGCCCCGCCCTGCCACTCATCGCAGTACTGTTGTAATTCATTAAGCATTCTGCCGACATGGAAGCCATC
ACAAACGGCATGATGAACCTGAATCGCCAGCCGAGACGAAAGGGCCTCGTGATACGCCTATTTTTATAGG
TTAATGTCATGATAATAATGGTTTCTTACCTCCCGTGGGGAAAAATCATGGCAATTCTGGAAGAAATAGC
GCTTTCAGCCGGCAAACCGGCTGAAGCCGGATCTGCGATTCTGATAACAAACTAGCAACACCAGAACAGC
CCGTTTGCGGGCAGCAAAACCCGTACCCTAGGTATAAACGCAGAAAGGCCCACCCGAAGGTGAGCCAGTG
TGACTCTAGTAGAGAGCGTTCACCGACAAACAACAGATAAAACGAAAGGCCCAGTCTTTCGACTGAGCCT
TTCGTTTTATTTGATGCCTGGAGATCCTTACTCGAGTTTGGATCCTTAAGCACCGGTGGAGTGACGACCT
TCAGCACGTTCGTACTGTTCAACGATGGTGTAGTCTTCGTTGTGGGAGGTGATGTCCAGTTTGATGTCGG
TTTTGTAAGCACCCGGCAGCTGAACCGGTTTTTTAGCCATGTAGGTGGTTTTAACTTCAGCGTCGTAGTG
ACCACCGTCTTTCAGTTTCAGACGCATTTTGATTTCACCTTTCAGAGCACCGTCTTCCGGGTACATACGT
TCGGTGGAAGCTTCCCAACCCATGGTTTTTTTCTGCATAACCGGACCGTCGGACGGGAAGTTGGTACCAC
GCAGTTTAACTTTGTAGATGAACTCACCGTCTTGCAGGGAGGAGTCCTGGGTAACGGTAACAACACCACC
GTCTTCGAAGTTCATAACACGTTCCCATTTGAAACCTTCCGGGAAGGACAGTTTCAGGTAGTCCGGGATG
TCAGCCGGGTGTTTAACGTAAGCTTTGGAACCGTACTGGAACTGCGGGGACAGGATGTCCCAAGCGAACG
GCAGCGGACCACCTTTGGTAACTTTCAGTTTAGCGGTCTGGGTACCTTCGTACGGACGACCTTCACCTTC
ACCTTCGATTTCGAACTCGTGACCGTTAACGGAACCTTCCATACGAACTTTGAAACGCATGAACTCTTTG
ATAACGTCTTCGCTACTCGCCATGGTACCTTTCTCCTCTTTAATGAATTCGCTAGCACAATCCCTAGGAC
TGAGCTAGCTGTCAAGTCCGGAGGTATCCGGTGGAACCCAAAGGACGCCTTTGGTAACCGCAGGACACCG
CAGGATACCTGAGGTCGCCCGTGGTGGCCCATGGTCACCATAGGTCACCCTTGGCAACCAAAGGTGTCCT
ATGGCGGCCGGAGGCTGCCATAGGTCTCCGGTGGATACCGTAGGCGACGTCGGAATTGCCACAGGTGGCA
CTTTTCGGGGAAATGTGCGCGGAACCCCTATTTGTTTATTTTTCTAAATACATTCAAATATGTATCCGCT
CATGAGACAATAACCCTGATAAATGCTTCAATAATATTGAAAAAGGAAGAGTATGAGTATTCAACATTTC
CGTGTCGCCCTTATTCCCTTTTTTGCGGCATTTTGCCTTCCTGTTTTTGCTCACCCAGAAACGCTGGTGA
AAGTAAAAGATGCTGAAGATCAGTTGGGTGCACGAGTGGGTTACATCGAACTGGATCTCAACAGCGGTAA
GATCCTTGAGAGTTTTCGCCCCGAAGAACGTTTTCCAATGATGAGCACTTTTAAAGTTCTGCTATGTGGC
GCGGTATTATCCCGTATTGACGCCGGGCAAGAGCAACTCGGTCGCCGCATACACTATTCTCAGAATGACT
TGGTTGAGTACTCACCAGTCACAGAAAAGCATCTTACGGATGGCATGACAGTAAGAGAATTATGCAGTGC
TGCCATAACCATGAGTGATAACACTGCGGCCAACTTACTTCTGACAACGATCGGAGGACCGAAGGAGCTA
ACCGCTTTTTTGCACAACATGGGGGATCATGTAACTCGCCTTGATCGTTGGGAACCGGAGCTGAATGAAG
CCATACCAAACGACGAGCGTGACACCACGATGCCTGTAGCAATGGCAACAACGTTGCGCAAACTATTAAC
TGGCGAACTACTTACTCTAGCTTCCCGGCAACAATTAATAGACTGGATGGAGGCGGATAAAGTTGCAGGA
CCACTTCTGCGCTCGGCCCTTCCGGCTGGCTGGTTTATTGCTGATAAATCTGGAGCCGGTGAGCGTGGGT
CTCGCGGTATCATTGCAGCACTGGGGCCAGATGGTAAGCCCTCCCGTATCGTAGTTATCTACACGACGGG
GAGTCAGGCAACTATGGATGAACGAAATAGACAGATCGCTGAGATAGGTGCCTCACTGATTAAGCATTGG
TAACTGTCAGACCAAGTTTACTCATATATACTTTAGATTGATTTAAAACTTCATTTTTAATTTAAAAGGA
TCTAGGTGAAGATCCTTTTTGATAATCTCATGACCAAAATCCCTTAACGTGAGTTTTCGTTCCACTGAGC
GTCAGACCCCGTAGAAAAGATCAAAGGATCTTCAAGCAGCATAACCTTTTTCCGTGATGGTAACTTCACG
GTAACCAAGATGTCGAGTTAACCACCCTTTAGATTCATAAAGCGAAAATAATGCGGCTCCAACGTACCCA
CCTAAATGGAAACGGCGTTCACTCCAAGCGAAAAAACCCCGCCGAAGCGGGGTTTTTTGCGTTAAAGCCG
GTGACGGTAGTCGCTGGGAGTCCGGTCAAATTGACGAGCGAAGACGCGAGAGAAGGTTTGCTGCGACACA
TAGCCTAAGTCCATGGCAATATCGAAAATCGGACGTTCTGTTGTCCGCAATTCAACGGCAGCCAACAACA
AACGGCGTTGACGGATATAGTCTCCTAATGTTTGATGTGTGACGGTACGAAACATGCGCTGTAAATACCA
CTTCGAGTAACCACTTTTCTTCGCTACAACATCAATATTAAGAGGCTGATCAATATGCTCATCGATCCAA
GCAATAAGGTCCTGGATGATTTTTTGGTGGCTCATTGAACCACCTCCGCCGTAAATACCACTGTTGGCCG
CGATGGCAGATGGAATCGGATTTCCATCTTTCAGAAGACCCTGCATCGCTTTCACAATCAACTCACAGTC
GCTATTCGTAGCAAAGATCGGAATAGTCAGTTCCATATTAAGGTACGAACGCCATGCACCTTTAGGGACT
TCAACTTTGATCGTGTACTTACGGTTTTGCGCACTCGATTGACGTACAGAACAAGTAACTTTGTATGCTT
GGCTACGGCTGTTGGAGGAAATCCACTCGGCAATGCCGTTAGCGAAGTTGCTAGGGGCAACAGTTACATC
ACCAGTACCACCATTATCCACAAGAACGAACTGCGTAAAATTGCTCGCGGGACCCATAGATCCTTTCTCC
TCTTTAGATCTTTTGAATTCCCAAAAAAACGGGTATGGAGAAACAGTAGAGAGTTGCGATAAAAAGCGTC
AGGTAGAATCCGCTAATCTTATGGATAAAAATGCTATGGCATAGCAAAGTGTGACGCCGTGCAAATAATC
AATGTGGACTTTTCTGCCGTGATTATAGACACTTTTGTTACGCGTTTTTGTCATGGCTTTGGTCCCGCTT
TGTTACAGAATGCTTTTAATAAGCGGGGTTACCGGTTTGGTTAGCGAGAAGAGCCAGTAAAAGACGCAGT
GACGGCAATGTCTGATGCAATATGGACAATTGGTTTCTTCTCTGAATGGCGGGAGTATGAAAAGTTGAGA
TCCTTTTTTTCTGCGCGTAATCTGCTGCTTGCAAACAAAAAAACCACCGCTACCAGCGGTGGTTTGTTTG
CCGGATCAAGAGCTACCAACTCTTTTTCCGAAGGTAACTGGCTTCAGCAGAGCGCAGATACCAAATACTG
TTCTTCTAGTGTAGCCGTAGTTAGGCCACCACTTCAAGAACTCTGTAGCACCGCCTACATACCTCGCTCT
GCTAATCCTGTTACCAGTGGCTGCTGCCAGTGGCGATAAGTCGTGTCTTACCGGGTTGGACTCAAGACGA
TAGTTACCGGATAAGGCGCAGCGGTCGGGCTGAACGGGGGGTTCGTGCACACAGCCCAGCTTGGAGCGAA
CGACCTACACCGAACT
Features (pLannotate 1.2.2; 19 found; start..end, strand, type, name):
    363..397     +  promoter       J23119(SpeI) promoter: bacterial promoter (Registry of Standard Biological Parts BBa J23119) modified to end with an SpeI site
    418..482     +  misc_RNA       gRNA scaffold (fragment): guide RNA scaffold for the Streptococcus pyogenes CRISPR/Cas9 system
    481..499     +  misc_RNA       MS2 stem loop: stem loop that binds the bacteriophage MS2 coat protein
    567..584     +  CDS            capTEV™ (fragment): composite tag for in vivo biotinylation, TEV protease cleavage, and 6xHis tagging
    691..806     +  ncRNA          5S rRNA: Accession: RF00001 - 5S ribosomal RNA
    810..856     +  terminator     rrnB T1 terminator: transcription terminator T1 from the E. coli rrnB gene
    904..1032    -  rep_origin     RSF ori (fragment): Plasmids containing the RSF 1030 origin of replication can be propagated in E. coli cells that contain additional plasmids with compatible origins.
   1074..1168    -  terminator     lambda t0 terminator: transcription terminator from phage lambda
   1189..1291    -  CDS            CmR (fragment): chloramphenicol acetyltransferase; cat; confers resistance to chloramphenicol
   1509..1536    -  terminator     T7Te terminator: phage T7 early transcription terminator
   1552..1623    -  terminator     rrnB T1 terminator: transcription terminator T1 from the E. coli rrnB gene
   1656..2333    -  CDS            mRFP1: monomeric derivative of DsRed (Campbell et al., 2002)
   2373..2395    -  promoter       J23119(SpeI) promoter (fragment): bacterial promoter (Registry of Standard Biological Parts BBa J23119) modified to end with an SpeI site
   2608..2712    +  promoter       AmpR promoter: bla
   2713..3573    +  CDS            AmpR: β-lactamase; bla; confers resistance to ampicillin, carbenicillin, and related antibiotics
   3915..4235    -  CDS            soxS: SOXS_ECOLI - Experimental evidence at protein level: Swiss-Prot protein existence level 1. Transcriptional activator of the superoxide response regulon of E.coli that includes at least 10 genes such as sodA, nfo, zwf and micF. Binds the DNA sequence 5'-GCACN(7)CAA-3'. It also facilitates the subsequent binding of RNA polymerase to the micF and the nfo promoters. From Escherichia coli (strain K12).
   4251..4598    -  CDS            CAPSD_BPMS2 (fragment): Experimental evidence at protein level: Swiss-Prot protein existence level 1. Acts as a translational repressor of viral replicase synthesis late in infection. This latter function is the result of capsid protein interaction with an RNA hairpin which contains the replicase ribosome-binding site. From Escherichia phage MS2 (Bacteriophage MS2).
   4655..4939    -  promoter       araBAD promoter: araBAD; promoter of the L-arabinose operon of E. coli; the araC regulatory gene is transcribed in the opposite direction (Guzman et al., 1995)
   4965..217     +  rep_origin     ori (across the origin): high-copy-number ColE1/pMB1/pBR322/pUC origin of replication
