[The description below was written by a language model from this plasmid's Addgene catalogue record and pLannotate feature annotations shown in this document.]
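Description:
pSJ105 is a high-copy bacterial expression plasmid on a synthetic backbone, built as a component of a CRISPR activation (CRISPRa) system for enterobacteria. It replicates from a ColE1/pUC-type origin and is selected with ampicillin through a bla cassette driven by its own AmpR promoter. The annotation also picks up short fragments of an RSF origin and a chloramphenicol resistance gene, which look like leftovers from assembly rather than functional elements.

The plasmid carries three functional modules. A constitutive J23119 promoter drives a scaffold guide RNA, made up of the "105" spacer, the S. pyogenes gRNA scaffold and an appended MS2 stem loop, followed by an rrnB T1 terminator. On the opposite strand, an arabinose-inducible araBAD promoter drives an MS2 coat protein coding sequence placed directly upstream of E. coli soxS, an arrangement consistent with an MCP–SoxS fusion activator. The MS2 hairpin on the guide recruits this activator, so that a dCas9–guide complex bound upstream of a target promoter brings SoxS close enough to stimulate RNA polymerase. The third module is an mRFP1 reporter ending in rrnB T1 and T7Te terminators. It sits downstream of a partial J23119-derived promoter, which presumably corresponds to the dCas9-responsive synthetic promoter named in the record and containing the 105 target site.

No dCas9 or araC coding sequence is annotated, so these would presumably be supplied from another plasmid or by the host. The construct is intended for arabinose-tunable activation of a synthetic promoter in bacterial cells, with red fluorescence as the readout, as part of a toolkit of artificial transcription factors.
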