Addgene plasmid #208859: pSJ105
Purpose: Expresses SoxS activation domain and gRNA targeting 105 region within the synthetic promoter in bacterial cell
Depositing lab: Marc Erhardt. Depositing organization: Humboldt-Universitaet zu Berlin. Publication: A versatile regulatory toolkit of arabinose-inducible artificial transcription factors for Enterobacteriaceae. Naseri G, Raasch H, Charpentier E, Erhardt M. Commun Biol. 2023 Oct 3;6(1):1005. doi: 10.1038/s42003-023-05363-3. PubMed 37789111.
Backbone
  Vector backbone: Synthetic backbone
  Vector type: Bacterial Expression, CRISPR, Synthetic Biology
Growth in bacteria
  Bacterial resistance: Ampicillin, 100 μg/mL
  Growth temperature: 37°C
  Growth strain: DH5alpha
  Copy number: High Copy
Gene/Insert
  Gene/Insert name: sgRNA 105
  gRNA/shRNA sequence: CGGTTACCAAAGGCGTCCTT
  Species: Synthetic
  Promoter: CRISPR/dCas9-responsive synthetic promoter
  Cloning method: Gibson Cloning
  Sequencing primers: 5′ TTAAGCACCGGTGGAGTGAC; 3′ CCTACGGTATCCACCGGAG
Terms and licenses: Academic/Nonprofit Terms; Industry Terms: Not Available to Industry
How to cite: pSJ105 was a gift from Marc Erhardt (Addgene plasmid # 208859 ; http://n2t.net/addgene:208859 ; RRID:Addgene_208859)
